>Addgene plasmid #210697 | pGL2_213 | addgene full sequence | sequence record 417392 | Addgene NGS Result
GGGCTTCTCAGTGCGTTACATCCCTGGCTTGTTGTCCACAACCGTTAAACCTTAAAGGCTTTAAAAGCCT
TATATATTCTTTTTTTTCTTATAAAACTTAAAACCTTAGAGGCTATTTAAGTTGCTGATTTATATTAATT
TTATTGTTCAAACATGAGAGCTTAGTACGTGAAACATGAGAGCTTAGTACGTTAGCCATGAGAGCTTAGT
ACGTTAGCCATGAGGGTTTAGTTCGTTAAACATGAGAGCTTAGTACGTTAAACATGAGAGCTTAGTACGT
GAAACATGAGAGCTTAGTACGTACTATCAACAGGTTGAACTGCTGATCTTCAGATCGGCGCGCCGGCCGG
CCGAAGATCCTTTGATCTTTTCTACGGGGTCTGACGCTCTATTCAACAAAGCCGCCGTCCCGTCAAGTCA
GCGTAAATGGGTAGGGGGCTTCAAATCGTCCCCCCATACGATATAAGTTGTTACTAGTGCTTGGATTCTC
ACCAATAAAAAACGCCCGGCGGCAACCGAGCGTTCTGAACAAATCCAGATGGAGTTCTGAGGTCATTACT
GGATCTATCAACAGGAGTCCAAGCGAGCTCGATATCAAATTACGCCCCGCCCTGCCACTCATCGCAGTAC
TGTTGTAATTCATTAAGCATTCTGCCGACATGGAAGCCATCACAAACGGCATGATGAACCTGAATCGCCA
GCGGCATCAGCACCTTGTCGCCTTGCGTATAATATTTGCCCATGGTGAAAACGGGGGCGAAGAAGTTGTC
CATATTGGCCACGTTTAAATCAAAACTGGTGAAACTCACCCAGGGATTGGCTGAGACGAAAAACATATTC
TCAATAAACCCTTTAGGGAAATAGGCCAGGTTTTCACCGTAACACGCCACATCTTGCGAATATATGTGTA
GAAACTGCCGGAAATCGTCGTGGTATTCACTCCAGAGCGATGAAAACGTTTCAGTTTGCTCATGGAAAAC
GGTGTAACAAGGGTGAACACTATCCCATATCACCAGCTCACCGTCTTTCATTGCCATACGAAATTCCGGA
TGAGCATTCATCAGGCGGGCAAGAATGTGAATAAAGGCCGGATAAAACTTGTGCTTATTTTTCTTTACGG
TCTTTAAAAAGGCCGTAATATCCAGCTGAACGGTCTGGTTATAGGTACATTGAGCAACTGACTGAAATGC
CTCAAAATGTTCTTTACGATGCCATTGGGATATATCAACGGTGGTATATCCAGTGATTTTTTTCTCCATT
TTAGCTTCCTTAGCTCCTGAAAATCTCGATAACTCAAAAAATACGCCCGGTAGTGATCTTATTTCATTAT
GGTGAAAGTTGGAACCTCTTACGTGCCGATCAACGTCTCATTGATACCTGAAACAAAACCCATCGTACGG
CCAAGGAAGTCTCCAATAACTGTGATCCACCACAAGCGCCAGGGTTTTCCCAGTCACGACGTTGTAAAAC
GACGGCCAGTCATGCATAATCCGCACGCATCTGGAATAAGGAAGTGCCATTCCGCCTGACCTTAGCGTGC
GAACAGCACGCTATTGTTGTATCATTACTCGCATCCATTCTCAGGCTGTCTCGTCTCGTCTCCGAGGTCT
CAGGAGAATGTGAAGAGCTTCGAAAGTGAAACGTGATTTCATGCGTCATTTTGAACATTTTGTAAATCTT
ATTTAATAATGTGTGCGGCAATTCACATTTAATTTATGAATGTTTTCTTAACATCGCGGCAACTCAAGAA
ACGGCAGGTTCGGATCTTAGCTACTAGAGAAAGAGGAGAAATACTAGATGCGTAAAGGCGAAGAACTGTT
CACTGGTGTCGTCCCTATTCTGGTGGAACTGGATGGTGATGTCAACGGTCATAAGTTTTCCGTGCGTGGC
GAGGGTGAAGGTGACGCAACTAATGGTAAACTGACGCTGAAGTTCATCTGTACTACTGGTAAACTGCCGG
TACCTTGGCCGACTCTGGTAACGACGCTGACTTATGGTGTTCAGTGCTTTGCTCGTTATCCGGACCATAT
GAAGCAGCATGACTTCTTCAAGTCCGCCATGCCGGAAGGCTATGTGCAGGAACGCACGATTTCCTTTAAG
GATGACGGCACGTACAAAACGCGTGCGGAAGTGAAATTTGAAGGCGATACCCTGGTAAACCGCATTGAGC
TGAAAGGCATTGACTTTAAAGAAGACGGCAATATCCTGGGCCATAAGCTGGAATACAATTTTAACAGCCA
CAATGTTTACATCACCGCCGATAAACAAAAAAATGGCATTAAAGCGAATTTTAAAATTCGCCACAACGTG
GAGGATGGCAGCGTGCAGCTGGCTGATCACTACCAGCAAAACACTCCAATCGGTGATGGTCCTGTTCTGC
TGCCAGACAATCACTATCTGAGCTACCAAAGCGTTCTGTCTAAAGATCCGAACGAGAAACGCGATCATAT
GGTTCTGCTGGAGTTCGTAACCGCAGCGGGCATCACGCATGGTATGGATGAACTGTACAAATAATTCAGC
CAAAAAACTTAAGACCGCCGGTCTTGTCCACTACCTTGCAGTAATGCGGTGGACAGGATCGGCGGTTTTC
TTTTCTCTTCTCAAGAAGCTCTTCAGCAAGGAGGGCCGGCCCAATGAATAGGTTTACACTTACTTTAGTT
TTATGGAAATGAAAGATCATATCATATATAATCTAGAATAAAATTAACTAAAATAATTATTATCTAGATA
AAAAATTTAGAAGCCAATGAAATCTATAAATAAACTAAATTAAGTTTATTTAATTAACAACTATGGATAT
AAAATAGGTACTAATCAAAATAGTGAGGAGGATATATAATGTTGAATACATACGAACAAATTAATAAAGT
GAAAAAAATACTTCGGAAACATTTAAAAAATAACCTTATTGGTACTTACATGTTTGGATCAGGAGTTGAG
AGTGGACTAAAACCAAATAGTGATCTTGACTTTTTAGTCGTCGTATCTGAACCATTGACAGATCAAAGTA
AAGAAATACTTATACAAAAAATTAGACCTATTTCAAAGAAAATAGGAGATAAAAGCAACTTACGATATAT
TGAATTAACAATTATTATTCAGCAAGAAATGGTACCGTGGAATCATCCTCCCAAACAAGAATTTATTTAT
GGAGAATGGTTACAAGAGCTTTATGAACAAGGATACATTCCTCAGAAGGAATTAAATTCAGATTTAACCA
TAATGCTTTACCAAGCAAAACGAAAAAATAAAAGAATATACGGAAATTATGACTTAGAGGAATTACTACC
TGATATTCCATTTTCTGATGTGAGACGCGCCATTATGGATTCGTCAGAGGAATTAATAGATAATTATCAG
GATGATGAAACCAACTCTATATTAACTTTATGCCGTATGATTTTAACTATGGACACGGGTAAAATCATAC
CAAAAGATATTGCGGGAAATGCAGTGGCTGAATCTTCTCCATTAGAACATAGGGAGAGAATTTTGTTAGC
AGTTCGTAGTTATCTTGGAGAGAATATTGAATGGACTAATGAAAATGTAAATTTAACTATAAACTATTTA
AATAACAGATTAAAAAAATTATAAGCTTAAAAATTGAAAAAATGGTGGAAACACTTTTTTCAATTTTTTT
GTTTTATTATTTAATATTTGGGAAATATTCATTCTAATTGGTAATCAGATTTTAGAAGTTTAAACGCTAT
ACAGGAGTTGACGGCTAGCTCAGTCCTAGGTACAGTGCTAGCTACTAGGAGGAAAAAAATGGTGAGTAAG
GGTGAAGCCGTGATTAAAGAGTTCATGCGCTTCAAAGTGCATATGGAGGGCTCAATGAACGGCCATGAAT
TTGAAATTGAAGGTGAAGGAGAAGGCCGTCCGTATGAGGGCACCCAGACCGCCAAACTGAAAGTCACAAA
GGGTGGCCCGCTGCCGTTTTCGTGGGATATTTTATCCCCTCAATTCATGTACGGCAGCCGGGCGTTTATT
AAACACCCGGCGGATATCCCGGATTACTATAAGCAATCTTTTCCAGAAGGCTTTAAATGGGAGCGCGTGA
TGAATTTTGAAGACGGAGGTGCTGTTACCGTGACCCAGGACACGAGCTTAGAAGACGGTACCTTGATCTA
TAAGGTAAAGCTGCGTGGTACCAATTTCCCGCCGGATGGGCCAGTTATGCAGAAAAAGACTATGGGCTGG
GAAGCATCGACGGAGCGTCTTTACCCCGAAGACGGCGTCCTGAAAGGCGATATTAAAATGGCCCTGCGAC
TGAAAGACGGCGGTCGCTACCTTGCAGATTTCAAAACAACGTATAAAGCGAAAAAACCTGTGCAGATGCC
CGGGGCGTACAACGTTGATCGCAAACTAGATATCACTTCACACAACGAAGATTACACGGTAGTCGAACAG
TATGAACGTAGCGAGGGGCGCCATAGCACCGGAGGCATGGATGAACTCTATAAATAAGCTTCGCTCGTGC
TCGCCGCGACCTTCCTCTTCATGCACCTCTTCGGCATCGGGCTGCACAACGCTACAGAGGAGCTTTTCCG
CTGCATAACCCTGCTTCGGGGTCATTATAGCGATTTTTTCGGTATATCCATCCTTTTTCGCACGATATAC
AGGATTTTGCCAAAGGGTTCGTGTAGACTTTCCTTGGTGTATCCAACGGCGTCAGCCGGGCAGGATAGGT
GAAGTAGGCCCACCCGCGAGCGGGTGTTCCTTCTTCACTGTCCCTTATTCGCACCTGGCGGTGCTCAACG
GGAATCCTGCTCTGCGAGGCTGGCCGTACGCTAGGTATACTTGAGACCACCCCAGGATACATAGATTACC
ACAACTCCGAGCCCTTCCACCTAGCGTGCTAACCACGCACGCTATTGTTGTATAGGCTAGGTGGAGGCTC
AGTGATGATAAGTCTGCGATGGTGGATGCATGTGTCATGGTCATAGCTGTTTCCTGTGTGAAATTGTTAT
CCGCTCAGAGGGCACAATCCTATTCCGCGCTATCCGACAATCTCCAAGACATTAGGTGGAGTTCAGTTCG
GCGTATGGCATATGTCGCTGGAAAGAACATGTGAGCAAAAGGCCAGCAAAAGGCCAGGAACCGTAAAAAG
GCCGCGTTGCTGGCGTTACAGCTGGGCGCGCCCCATGTCAGCCGTTAAGTGTTCCTGTGTCACTCAAAAT
TGCTTTGAGAGGCTCTAA
Features (pLannotate 1.2.2; 10 found; start..end, strand, type, name):
    485..579     -  terminator     lambda t0 terminator: transcription terminator from phage lambda
    603..1259    -  CDS            cat: CAT_ECOLX - Experimental evidence at protein level: Swiss-Prot protein existence level 1. This enzyme is an effector of chloramphenicol resistance in bacteria. From Escherichia coli. This protein is used as a marker in many commonly used cloning vectors, such as pACYC184.
   1260..1362    -  promoter       cat promoter: promoter of the E. coli cat gene encoding chloramphenicol acetyltransferase
   1437..1480    -  CDS            lacZα (fragment): LacZα fragment of β-galactosidase; lacZ fragment
   1798..2511    +  CDS            superfolder GFP: GFP variant that folds robustly even when fused to poorly folded proteins (Pédelacq et al., 2006)
   2836..3591    +  CDS            spc: S9AD_ENTFL - Also known as aad9 From Enterococcus faecalis (Streptococcus faecalis).
   3718..3742    +  promoter       J23119(SpeI) promoter (fragment): bacterial promoter (Registry of Standard Biological Parts BBa J23119) modified to end with an SpeI site
   3769..4464    +  CDS            mScarlet-I: mScarlet-I is a basic (constitutively fluorescent) red fluorescent protein published in 2016, derived from synthetic construct. It is reported to be a rapidly-maturing monomer with moderate acid sensitivity.
   4678..4786    +  oriT           oriT: incP origin of transfer
   5146..336     -  rep_origin     R6K γ ori (across the origin): γ replication origin from E. coli plasmid R6K; requires the R6K initiator protein pi for replication
