[The description below was written by a language model from this plasmid's Addgene catalogue record and pLannotate feature annotations shown in this document.]
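Description:
pGL2_213 is an empty synthetic-biology destination vector of about 5.2 kb, built for an origin-of-replication/marker screen (the record calls it the "even" ORI-marker screen vector). It replicates from the R6K γ origin, which needs the pi initiator protein supplied in trans. This explains its propagation in a pir-expressing E. coli strain, where it is recorded as high copy. In hosts lacking pi, the backbone cannot replicate by itself, so maintenance would depend on whichever candidate origin has been cloned into it. Selection in E. coli uses two markers. One is a chloramphenicol acetyltransferase gene driven by its native cat promoter and followed by a lambda t0 terminator. The other is the Enterococcus faecalis spc/aad9 gene, which confers spectinomycin resistance.

The cloning position is occupied by a fluorescent dropout cassette that the depositor describes as sfYFP. The automated annotation labels this reading frame as superfolder GFP, most likely because the two proteins are closely related. Barcoded origin fragments replace this cassette, so loss of yellow fluorescence should mark successful insertion. The record does not state the restriction or assembly sites used for this exchange. A short lacZα fragment nearby appears to be a cloning remnant. The vector also carries an mScarlet-I red fluorescent protein gene downstream of a partial J23119 constitutive bacterial promoter, presumably serving as a visible reporter in recipient cells. An incP oriT allows the plasmid to be mobilised by conjugation from a suitable donor strain. Together these features suit it to building pooled libraries of barcoded origins and transferring them into diverse bacteria to find which origin and marker combinations function there.
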