Addgene plasmid #210697: pGL2_213
Purpose: (Empty Backbone) Even ORI-marker screen destination vector; contains sfYFP dropout for barcoded-ORI insertion
Depositing lab: Charlie Gilbert & Nili Ostrov & Cultivarium Tools. Depositing organization: Cultivarium, Convergent Research.
Backbone
  Vector backbone: pGL2_213
  Vector type: Synthetic Biology
Growth in bacteria
  Bacterial resistance: Chloramphenicol and Spectinomycin, 25 & 50 μg/mL
  Growth temperature: 37°C
  Growth strain: Pir1
  Copy number: High Copy
Gene/Insert
  Gene/Insert name: None
Terms and licenses: Academic/Nonprofit Terms; Industry Terms: Not Available to Industry
Depositor comments: Contains sfYFP dropout for barcoded-ORI insertion
How to cite: pGL2_213 was a gift from Charlie Gilbert & Nili Ostrov & Cultivarium Tools (Addgene plasmid # 210697 ; http://n2t.net/addgene:210697 ; RRID:Addgene_210697)
